LOCUS       Exported 1038 bp ds-DNA linear SYN 21-MAY-2021
DEFINITION  synthetic linear DNA
ACCESSION   .
VERSION     .
KEYWORDS    CMV-d2eGFP-21
SOURCE      synthetic DNA construct
  ORGANISM  synthetic DNA construct
REFERENCE   1 (bases 1 to 1038)
  AUTHORS   Ebert MS, Neilson JR, Sharp PA
  TITLE     MicroRNA sponges: competitive inhibitors of small RNAs in mammalian
            cells.
  JOURNAL   Nat Methods. 2007 Sep . 4(9):721-6.
  PUBMED    17694064
REFERENCE   2 (bases 1 to 1038)
  AUTHORS   .
  TITLE     Direct Submission
  JOURNAL   Exported May 21, 2021 from SnapGene Server 1.1.58
            http://www.snapgene.com
FEATURES             Location/Qualifiers
     source          1..1038
                     /organism="synthetic DNA construct"
                     /mol_type="other DNA"
     primer_bind     159..180
                     /label=EGFP-C
                     /note="EGFP, forward primer"
     primer_bind     complement(575..592)
                     /label=BGH-rev
                     /note="Bovine growth hormone terminator, reverse primer.
                     Also called BGH reverse"
     polyA_signal    581..805
                     /label=bGH poly(A) signal
                     /note="bovine growth hormone polyadenylation signal"
ORIGIN
        1 cttcagatcc gccacaacat cgaggacggc agcgtgcagc tcgccgacca ctaccagcag
       61 aacaccccca tcggcgacgg ccccgtgctg ctgcccgaca accactacct gagcacccag
      121 tccgccctga gcaaagaccc caacgagaag cgcgatcaca tggtcctgct ggagttcgtg
      181 accgccgccg ggatcactct cggcatggac gagctgtaca agaagcttag ccatggcttc
      241 ccgccggagg tggaggagca ggatgatggc acgctgccca tgtcttgtgc ccaggagagc
      301 gggatggacc gtcaccctgc agcctgtgct tctgctagga tcaatgtgta ggcggccgcc
      361 tcgagccggt caacatcagg acataagcta ccggtcaaca tcaggacata agctaccggt
      421 caacatcagg acataagcta ccggtcaaca tcaggacata agctaccggt caacatcagg
      481 acataagcta ccggtcaaca tcaggacata agctaccggt caacatcagg acataagcta
      541 ccggatcgcg ggcccgttta aacccgctga tcagcctcga ctgtgccttc tagttgccag
      601 ccatctgttg tttgcccctc ccccgtgcct tccttgaccc tggaaggtgc cactcccact
      661 gtcctttcct aataaaatga ggaaattgca tcgcattgtc tgagtaggtg tcattctatt
      721 ctggggggtg gggtggggca ggacagcaag ggggaggatt gggaagacaa tagcaggcat
      781 gctggggatg cggtgggctc tatggcttct gagcggaaag accagctggg gctctagggg
      841 gtatccccnn nnnnnnnnnn nnnnnnnnnn nnnnnnnnnn nnnnnnnnnt tannnnnnnn
      901 nnnnnnnnnn nnnnnnnnnn nnnnnnnnnc gcccgctctt tcgctttctc ccttcctttc
      961 tcgcacgtcg ccgntttccc ggtcagctct aantcggggc tccctttagg ttccgattta
     1021 ngcttacggc acctcgac
//
