>Addgene plasmid #21972 | CMV-d2eGFP-21 | addgene partial sequence | sequence record 70578 | CMV-F 5'-CGCAAATGGGCGGTAGGCGTG-3'
AGCAGAGCTCTCTGGCTAACTAGAGAACCCACTGCTTACTGGCTTATCGAAATTAATACGACTCACTATA
GGGAGACCCAAGCTGGCTAGCGTTTAAACTTAAGCTTGGTACCGAGCTCGGATCCACCGGTCGCCACCAT
GGTGAGCAAGGGCGAGGAGCTGTTCACCGGGGTGGTGCCCATCCTGGTCGAGCTGGACGGCGACGTAAAC
GGCCACAAGTTCAGCGTGTCCGGCGAGGGCGAGGGCGATGCCACCTACGGCAAGCTGACCCTGAAGTTCA
TCTGCACCACCGGCAAGCTGCCCGTGCCCTGGCCCACCCTCGTGACCACCCTGACCTACGGCGTGCAGTG
CTTCAGCCGCTACCCCGACCACATGAAGCAGCACGACTTCTTCAAGTCCGCCATGCCCGAAGGCTACGTC
CAGGAGCGCACCATCTTCTTCAAGGACGACGGCAACTACAAGACCCGCGCCGAGGTGAAGTTCGAGGGCG
ACACCCTGGTGAACCGCATCGAGCTGAAGGGCATCGACTTCAAGGAGGACGGCAACATCCTGGGGCACAA
GCTGGAGTACAACTACAACAGCCACAACGTCTATATCATGGCCGACAAGCAGAAGAACGGCATCAAGGTG
AACTTCAAGATCCGCCACAACATCGAGGACGGCAGCGTGCAGCTCGCCGACCACTACCAGCAGAACACCC
CCATCGGCGACGGCCCCGTGCTGCTGCCCGACAACCACTACCTGAGCACCCAGTCCGCCCTGAGCAAAGA
CCCCAACGAGAAGCGCGATCACATGGTCCTGCTGGAGTTCGTGACCGCCGCCGGGATCACTCTCGGCATG
GACGAGCTGTACAAGAAGCTTAGCCATGGCTTCCCGCCGGA
