[The description below was written by a language model from this plasmid's Addgene catalogue record and the feature table of its GenBank file.]
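Description:
CMV-d2eGFP-21 is a mammalian expression plasmid built on a pcDNA5 backbone (about 5 kb without the insert) that carries a microRNA "sponge" directed against miR-21. It is propagated in E. coli as a high-copy plasmid under ampicillin selection. As the insert name indicates, a CMV promoter drives a destabilized EGFP reporter (d2eGFP, a short half-life GFP variant). The roughly 175 bp sponge element was cloned between XhoI and ApaI sites, both of which are retained. The record does not spell out the number or design of the miR-21 binding sites. It also does not list any mammalian selection marker that the backbone may carry.

The sequence record held for this plasmid covers only about 1 kb of the construct. Its annotations are limited to an EGFP C-terminal forward primer site, a BGH reverse primer site and the bovine growth hormone polyadenylation signal. This is consistent with a read running from the end of the GFP coding region through the downstream sponge region into the terminator, placing the sponge in the 3′ untranslated region of the reporter transcript. The CMV promoter, most of the GFP coding sequence, the replication origin and the ampicillin resistance gene are not represented in that partial record.

In a sponge design, a strongly expressed transcript bearing microRNA target sites acts as a decoy that competitively sequesters the microRNA and relieves repression of its natural targets. The GFP reporter marks transfected cells, and because its own transcript carries the sites, its fluorescence also reflects miR-21 activity. The construct is therefore suited to transient loss-of-function studies of miR-21 in cultured mammalian cells.
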