Addgene plasmid #21972: CMV-d2eGFP-21
Depositing lab: Phil Sharp. Depositing organization: Massachusetts Institute of Technology. Publication: MicroRNA sponges: competitive inhibitors of small RNAs in mammalian cells. Ebert MS, Neilson JR, Sharp PA. Nat Methods. 2007 Sep . 4(9):721-6. 10.1038/nmeth1079 PubMed 17694064.
Backbone
  Vector backbone: pcDNA5
  Backbone size w/o insert (bp): 5000
  Vector type: Mammalian Expression
Growth in bacteria
  Bacterial resistance: Ampicillin, 100 μg/mL
  Growth temperature: 37°C
  Growth strain: DH5alpha
  Copy number: High Copy
Gene/Insert
  Gene/Insert name: CMV d2eGFP miR-21 sponge
  Insert size (bp): 175
  Cloning method: Restriction Enzyme; 5′ cloning site XhoI (not destroyed); 3′ cloning site ApaI (not destroyed)
  Sequencing primers: 5′ n/a
Terms and licenses: Academic/Nonprofit Terms; Industry Terms: Not Available to Industry
How to cite: CMV-d2eGFP-21 was a gift from Phil Sharp (Addgene plasmid # 21972 ; http://n2t.net/addgene:21972 ; RRID:Addgene_21972)
